>Addgene plasmid #34683 | K44A HA-dynamin 1 pcDNA3.1 | depositor full sequence | sequence record 41652 | K44A HA-dynamin 1 pcDNA3.1 sequence 8621 bps
GACGGATCGGGAGATCTCCCGATCCCCTATGGTGCACTCTCAGTACAATCTGCTCTGATGCCGCATAGTT
AAGCCAGTATCTGCTCCCTGCTTGTGTGTTGGAGGTCGCTGAGTAGTGCGCGAGCAAAATTTAAGCTACA
ACAAGGCAAGGCTTGACCGACAATTGCATGAAGAATCTGCTTAGGGTTAGGCGTTTTGCGCTGCTTCGCG
ATGTACGGGCCAGATATACGCGTTGACATTGATTATTGACTAGTTATTAATAGTAATCAATTACGGGGTC
ATTAGTTCATAGCCCATATATGGAGTTCCGCGTTACATAACTTACGGTAAATGGCCCGCCTGGCTGACCG
CCCAACGACCCCCGCCCATTGACGTCAATAATGACGTATGTTCCCATAGTAACGCCAATAGGGACTTTCC
ATTGACGTCAATGGGTGGAGTATTTACGGTAAACTGCCCACTTGGCAGTACATCAAGTGTATCATATGCC
AAGTACGCCCCCTATTGACGTCAATGACGGTAAATGGCCCGCCTGGCATTATGCCCAGTACATGACCTTA
TGGGACTTTCCTACTTGGCAGTACATCTACGTATTAGTCATCGCTATTACCATGGTGATGCGGTTTTGGC
AGTACATCAATGGGCGTGGATAGCGGTTTGACTCACGGGGATTTCCAAGTCTCCACCCCATTGACGTCAA
TGGGAGTTTGTTTTGGCACCAAAATCAACGGGACTTTCCAAAATGTCGTAACAACTCCGCCCCATTGACG
CAAATGGGCGGTAGGCGTGTACGGTGGGAGGTCTATATAAGCAGAGCTCTCTGGCTAACTAGAGAACCCA
CTGCTTACTGGCTTATCGAAATTAATACGACTCACTATAGGGAGACCCAAGCTGGCTAGCGTTTAAACGG
GCCCTCTAGACTCGAGCGGCCGCCACTGTGCTGGATATCTGCAGAATTCCACCACACTGGACTAGTGGAT
CCAAGGAGCCGCCGCCATGGAGTATGATGTTCCTGATTATGCTCATATGGGCAACCGCGGCATGGAAGAT
CTCATCCCGCTGGTCAACCGGCTGCAAGACGCCTTCTCTGCCATCGGCCAGAACGCGGACCTCGACCTGC
CGCAGATCGCTGTGGTGGGCGGCCAGAGCGCCGGCGCGAGCTCGGTGCTCGAGAATTTCGTAGGCAGGGA
CTTCTTGCCTCGAGGATCTGGCATTGTCACCCGACGTCCCCTGGTCTTGCAGCTGGTCAATGCAACCACA
GAATATGCCGAGTTCCTGCACTGCAAGGGAAAGAAATTCACCGACTTCGAGGAGGTGCGCCTTGAGATCG
AGGCCGAGACCGACAGGGTCACCGGCACCAACAAGGGCATCTCGCCGGTGCCTATCAACCTCCGCGTCTA
CTCGCCGCACGTGCTGAACCTGACCCTGGTGGACCTGCCCGGAATGACCAAGGTCCCGGTGGGGGACCAA
CCTCCCGACATCGAGTTCCAGATCCGAGACATGCTTATGCAGTTTGTCACCAAGGAGAACTGCCTCATCC
TGGCCGTGTCCCCCGCCAACTCTGACCTGGCCAATTCTGACGCCCTCAAGGTCGCCAAGGAGGTGGACCC
CCAGGGCCAGCGCACCATCGGGGTCATCACCAAGCTGGACCTGATGGACGAGGGCACAGATGCCCGTGAT
GTGCTGGAGAACAAGCTGCTCCCCCTGCGCAGAGGCTACATTGGAGTGGTGAACCGGAGCCAGAAGGACA
TTGATGGCAAGAAGGACATTACCGCCGCCTTGGCTGCTGAACGAAAGTTCTTCCTCTCCCATCCATCTTA
TCGCCACTTGGCTGACCGTATGGGCACGCCCTACCTGCAGAAGGTCCTCAATCAGCAACTGACGAACCAC
ATCCGGGACACACTGCCGGGGCTGCGGAACAAGCTGCAGAGCCAGCTACTGTCCATTGAGAAGGAGGTGG
AGGAATACAAGAACTTCCGCCCTGATGACCCAGCTCGCAAGACCAAGGCCCTGCTGCAGATGGTCCAGCA
GTTTGCCGTAGACTTTGAGAAGCGCATTGAGGGCTCAGGAGATCAGATCGACACCTACGAACTGTCAGGG
GGAGCCCGCATTAACCGAATCTTCCACGAGCGCTTCCCTTTCGAGCTGGTCAAGATGGAGTTTGATGAGA
AGGAACTCCGAAGGGAGATCAGCTATGCTATCAAGAATATCCATGGCATTAGAACGGGGCTGTTTACCCC
AGACATGGCCTTTGAGACCATTGTGAAAAAGCAGGTGAAGAAGATCCGAGAACCGTGTCTCAAGTGTGTG
GACATGGTTATCTCGGAGCTAATCAGCACCGTTAGACAGTGCACCAAGAAGCTCCAGCAGTACCCGCGGC
TACGGGAGGAGATGGAGCGCATCGTGACCACCCACATCCGGGAGCGCGAGGGCCGCACTAAGGAGCAGGT
CATGCTTCTCATCGATATCGAGCTGGCTTACATGAACACCAACCATGAGGACTTCATAGGCTTTGCCAAT
GCTCAGCAGAGGAGCAACCAGATGAACAAGAAGAAGACTTCAGGGAACCAGGATGAGATTCTGGTCATCC
GCAAGGGCTGGCTGACTATCAATAATATTGGCATCATGAAAGGGGGCTCCAAGGAGTACTGGTTTGTGCT
GACTGCTGAGAATCTGTCCTGGTACAAGGATGATGAGGAGAAAGAGAAGAAATACATGCTGTCTGTGGAC
AACCTCAAGCTGCGGGACGTGGAGAAGGGCTTTATGTCGAGCAAGCATATCTTTGCCCTCTTTAACACGG
AGCAGAGGAATGTCTACAAGGATTATCGGCAGCTGGAGCTAGCCTGTGAGACACAGGAGGAGGTGGACAG
CTGGAAGGCCTCCTTCCTGAGGGCTGGCGTGTACCCTGAGCGTGTTGGGGACAAAGAGAAAGCCAGCGAG
ACCGAGGAGAATGGCTCCGACAGCTTCATGCATTCCATGGACCCACAGCTGGAACGGCAAGTGGAGACCA
TCCGGAATCTTGTGGACTCATACATGGCCATTGTCAACAAGACCGTGAGGGACCTCATGCCCAAGACCAT
CATGCACCTCATGATTAACAATACCAAGGAGTTCATCTTCTCGGAGCTGCTGGCCAACCTGTACTCGTGT
GGGGACCAGAACACGCTGATGGAGGAGTCGGCGGAGCAGGCACAGCGGCGCGACGAGATGCTGCGCATGT
ACCACGCACTGAAGGAGGCGCTCAGCATCATCGGCAACATCAACACGACCACCGTCAGCACGCCCATGCC
CCCGCCCGTGGACGACTCCTGGCTGCAGGTGCAGAGCGTACCGGCCGGACGCAGGTCGCCCACGTCCAGC
CCCACGCCGCAGCGCCGAGCCCCCGCCGTGCCCCCAGCCCGGCCCGGGTCGCGGGGCCCTGCTCCTGGGC
CTCCGCCTGCTGGGTCCGCCCTGGGGGGGGCGCCCCCCGTGCCCTCCAGGCCGGGGGCTTCCCCTGACCC
TTTCGGCCCTCCCCCTCAGGTGCCCTCGCGCCCCAACCGCGCCCCGCCCGGGGTCCCCAGCCGATCGGGT
CAGGCAAGTCCATCCCGTCCTGAGAGCCCCAGGCCCCCCTTCGACCTCTAAACAGATCCCTCCTCTTCTC
GGAGACCTCCCTTTCCAAGCCTGCCTGGACGGCTGTTCTGTGACTTGACAGTGGCTCCCCCAGCCCCAAA
GCCAGCCCCCTTCATCTGTGACTTAATCTGTTGTAGTGGTGAGCTGATACATTCAGGTGTGACCGTTGGT
GAAAACTTGTGCCCCTTCTGTGGTATGCCCTTGCCCTGTTCTATAAATATCTATAAATACTCATATATAT
ACACACCTACACATGGCCAACCGCCTCGCCTCTAGCGCTGGGAATCAGTCACTGTGCTATCCTTGTGGAG
TCTTGTGGCCCAACTACCAGAGAACGCTGTCCCCCGACATCCCACTCCAAAGTGTGCCACCTCCAGTGAG
CCTCCTTGTCATGCCCGGCCTGTGGACAGCCAGCCCCCGCCATCCCTCCCACCCCCTACCAAGCATGGGG
GTGCTGTGCAGGCAGCCGTGTGGCCTGACAGTTTCTACCAGTCCTGCTGTCCCTCGGCTGAGAATAAAAC
CCATTTCTGGATGATGGAAAAAAAAAAAAAAAAAAAAAAAAAAAGGGAATTCGATATCAAGCTTAAGTTT
AAACCGCTGATCAGCCTCGACTGTGCCTTCTAGTTGCCAGCCATCTGTTGTTTGCCCCTCCCCCGTGCCT
TCCTTGACCCTGGAAGGTGCCACTCCCACTGTCCTTTCCTAATAAAATGAGGAAATTGCATCGCATTGTC
TGAGTAGGTGTCATTCTATTCTGGGGGGTGGGGTGGGGCAGGACAGCAAGGGGGAGGATTGGGAAGACAA
TAGCAGGCATGCTGGGGATGCGGTGGGCTCTATGGCTTCTGAGGCGGAAAGAACCAGCTGGGGCTCTAGG
GGGTATCCCC
[124 nt withheld, positions 4491-4614]
C
[91 nt withheld, positions 4616-4706]
A
[49 nt withheld, positions 4708-4756]
CCTTTGACGTTGGAGTCCACGTTCTTT
[37 nt withheld, positions 4784-4820]
ACCCTATCTCGGTCTATTCTTTTGATTTATAAGGGATTTTGCCGATTTCGGCCTATTGGTTAAAAAATGA
GCTGATTTAACAAAAATTTAACGCGAATTAATTCTGTGGAATGTGTGTCAGTTAGGGTGTGGAAAGTCCC
CAGGCTCCCCAGCAGGCAGAAGTATGCAAAGCATGCATCTCAATTAGTCAGCAACCAGGTGTGGAAAGTC
CCCAGGCTCCCCAGCAGGCAGAAGTATGCAAAGCATGCATCTCAATTAGTCAGCAACCATAGTCCCGCCC
CTAACTCCGCCCATCCCGCCCCTAACTCCGCCCAGTTCCGCCCATTCTCCGCCCCATGGCTGACTAATTT
TTTTTATTTATGCAGAGGCCGAGGCCGCCTCTGCCTCTGAGCTATTCCAGAAGTAGTGAGGAGGCTTTTT
TGGAGGCCTAGGCTTTTGCAAAAAGCTCCCGGGAGCTTGTATATCCATTTTCGGATCTGATCAAGAGACA
GGATGAGGATCGTTTCGCATGATTGAACAAGATGGATTGCACGCAGGTTCTCCGGCCGCTTGGGTGGAGA
GGCTATTCGGCTATGACTGGGCACAACAGACAATCGGCTGCTCTGATGCCGCCGTGTTCCGGCTGTCAGC
GCAGGGGCGCCCGGTTCTTTTTGTCAAGACCGACCTGTCCGGTGCCCTGAATGAACTGCAGGACGAGGCA
GCGCGGCTATCGTGGCTGGCCACGACGGGCGTTCCTTGCGCAGCTGTGCTCGACGTTGTCACTGAAGCGG
GAAGGGACTGGCTGCTATTGGGCGAAGTGCCGGGGCAGGATCTCCTGTCATCTCACCTTGCTCCTGCCGA
GAAAGTATCCATCATGGCTGATGCAATGCGGCGGCTGCATACGCTTGATCCGGCTACCTGCCCATTCGAC
CACCAAGCGAAACATCGCATCGAGCGAGCACGTACTCGGATGGAAGCCGGTCTTGTCGATCAGGATGATC
TGGACGAAGAGCATCAGGGGCTCGCGCCAGCCGAACTGTTCGCCAGGCTCAAGGCGCGCATGCCCGACGG
CGAGGATCTCGTCGTGACCCATGGCGATGCCTGCTTGCCGAATATCATGGTGGAAAATGGCCGCTTTTCT
GGATTCATCGACTGTGGCCGGCTGGGTGTGGCGGACCGCTATCAGGACATAGCGTTGGCTACCCGTGATA
TTGCTGAAGAGCTTGGCGGCGAATGGGCTGACCGCTTCCTCGTGCTTTACGGTATCGCCGCTCCCGATTC
GCAGCGCATCGCCTTCTATCGCCTTCTTGACGAGTTCTTCTGAGCGGGACTCTGGGGTTCGAAATGACCG
ACCAAGCGACGCCCAACCTGCCATCACGAGATTTCGATTCCACCGCCGCCTTCTATGAAAGGTTGGGCTT
CGGAATCGTTTTCCGGGACGCCGGCTGGATGATCCTCCAGCGCGGGGATCTCATGCTGGAGTTCTTCGCC
CACCCCAACTTGTTTATTGCAGCTTATAATGGTTACAAATAAAGCAATAGCATCACAAATTTCACAAATA
AAGCATTTTTTTCACTGCATTCTAGTTGTGGTTTGTCCAAACTCATCAATGTATCTTATCATGTCTGTAT
ACCGTCGACCTCTAGCTAGAGCTTGGCGTAATCATGGTCATAGCTGTTTCCTGTGTGAAATTGTTATCCG
CTCACAATTCCACACAACATACGAGCCGGAAGCATAAAGTGTAAAGCCTGGGGTGCCTAATGAGTGAGCT
AACTCACATTAATTGCGTTGCGCTCACTGCCCGCTTTCCAGTCGGGAAACCTGTCGTGCCAGCTGCATTA
ATGAATCGGCCAACGCGCGGGGAGAGGCGGTTTGCGTATTGGGCGCTCTTCCGCTTCCTCGCTCACTGAC
TCGCTGCGCTCGGTCGTTCGGCTGCGGCGAGCGGTATCAGCTCACTCAAAGGCGGTAATACGGTTATCCA
CAGAATCAGGGGATAACGCAGGAAAGAACATGTGAGCAAAAGGCCAGCAAAAGGCCAGGAACCGTAAAAA
GGCCGCGTTGCTGGCGTTTTTCCATAGGCTCCGCCCCCCTGACGAGCATCACAAAAATCGACGCTCAAGT
CAGAGGTGGCGAAACCCGACAGGACTATAAAGATACCAGGCGTTTCCCCCTGGAAGCTCCCTCGTGCGCT
CTCCTGTTCCGACCCTGCCGCTTACCGGATACCTGTCCGCCTTTCTCCCTTCGGGAAGCGTGGCGCTTTC
TCATAGCTCACGCTGTAGGTATCTCAGTTCGGTGTAGGTCGTTCGCTCCAAGCTGGGCTGTGTGCACGAA
CCCCCCGTTCAGCCCGACCGCTGCGCCTTATCCGGTAACTATCGTCTTGAGTCCAACCCGGTAAGACACG
ACTTATCGCCACTGGCAGCAGCCACTGGTAACAGGATTAGCAGAGCGAGGTATGTAGGCGGTGCTACAGA
GTTCTTGAAGTGGTGGCCTAACTACGGCTACACTAGAAGAACAGTATTTGGTATCTGCGCTCTGCTGAAG
CCAGTTACCTTCGGAAAAAGAGTTGGTAGCTCTTGATCCGGCAAACAAACCACCGCTGGTAGCGGTTTTT
TTGTTTGCAAGCAGCAGATTACGCGCAGAAAAAAAGGATCTCAAGAAGATCCTTTGATCTTTTCTACGGG
GTCTGACGCTCAGTGGAACGAAAACTCACGTTAAGGGATTTTGGTCATGAGATTATCAAAAAGGATCTTC
ACCTAGATCCTTTTAAATTAAAAATGAAGTTTTAAATCAATCTAAAGTATATATGAGTAAACTTGGTCTG
ACAGTTACCAATGCTTAATCAGTGAGGCACCTATCTCAGCGATCTGTCTATTTCGTTCATCCATAGTTGC
CTGACTCCCCGTCGTGTAGATAACTACGATACGGGAGGGCTTACCATCTGGCCCCAGTGCTGCAATGATA
CCGCGAGACCCACGCTCACCGGCTCCAGATTTATCAGCAATAAACCAGCCAGCCGGAAGGGCCGAGCGCA
GAAGTGGTCCTGCAACTTTATCCGCCTCCATCCAGTCTATTAATTGTTGCCGGGAAGCTAGAGTAAGTAG
TTCGCCAGTTAATAGTTTGCGCAACGTTGTTGCCATTGCTACAGGCATCGTGGTGTCACGCTCGTCGTTT
GGTATGGCTTCATTCAGCTCCGGTTCCCAACGATCAAGGCGAGTTACATGATCCCCCATGTTGTGCAAAA
AAGCGGTTAGCTCCTTCGGTCCTCCGATCGTTGTCAGAAGTAAGTTGGCCGCAGTGTTATCACTCATGGT
TATGGCAGCACTGCATAATTCTCTTACTGTCATGCCATCCGTAAGATGCTTTTCTGTGACTGGTGAGTAC
TCAACCAAGTCATTCTGAGAATAGTGTATGCGGCGACCGAGTTGCTCTTGCCCGGCGTCAATACGGGATA
ATACCGCGCCACATAGCAGAACTTTAAAAGTGCTCATCATTGGAAAACGTTCTTCGGGGCGAAAACTCTC
AAGGATCTTACCGCTGTTGAGATCCAGTTCGATGTAACCCACTCGTGCACCCAACTGATCTTCAGCATCT
TTTACTTTCACCAGCGTTTCTGGGTGAGCAAAAACAGGAAGGCAAAATGCCGCAAAAAAGGGAATAAGGG
CGACACGGAAATGTTGAATACTCATACTCTTCCTTTTTCAATATTATTGAAGCATTTATCAGGGTTATTG
TCTCATGAGCGGATACATATTTGAATGTATTTAGAAAAATAAACAAATAGGGGTTCCGCGCACATTTCCC
CGAAAAGTGCCACCTGACGTC
Features (pLannotate 1.2.2; 22 found; start..end, strand, type, name):
     28..80      -  misc_feature   bom (fragment): basis of mobility region from pBR322
    235..614     +  enhancer       CMV enhancer: human cytomegalovirus immediate early enhancer
    615..818     +  promoter       CMV promoter: human cytomegalovirus (CMV) immediate early promoter
    814..847     +  LTR            5' LTR (truncated) (fragment): truncated 5' long terminal repeat (LTR) from HIV-1
    863..881     +  promoter       T7 promoter: promoter for bacteriophage T7 RNA polymerase
   1027..3618    +  CDS            DNM1: DYN1_HUMAN - Also known as DNM. Experimental evidence at protein level: Swiss-Prot protein existence level 1. Microtubule-associated force-producing protein involved in producing microtubule bundles and able to bind and hydrolyze GTP. Most probably involved in vesicular trafficking processes. Involved in receptor-mediated endocytosis. From Homo sapiens (Human).
   4033..4054    -  misc_feature   HA-R (fragment): right homology arm from the adeno-associated virus integration site (AAVS1) within intron 1 of the human PPP1R12C gene
   4176..4195    +  misc_feature   MCS (fragment): pBluescript multiple cloning site
   4221..4445    +  polyA_signal   bGH poly(A) signal: bovine growth hormone polyadenylation signal
   4449..4470    +  promoter       SV40 promoter (fragment): SV40 enhancer and early promoter
   4491..4919    +  rep_origin     f1 ori (sequence partly withheld): f1 bacteriophage origin of replication; arrow indicates direction of (+) strand synthesis
   4933..5262    +  promoter       SV40 promoter: SV40 enhancer and early promoter
   5329..6120    +  CDS            neo: KKA2_KLEPN - Also known as kan, nptII. Experimental evidence at protein level: Swiss-Prot protein existence level 1. Resistance to kanamycin, neomycin, paromomycin, ribostamycin, butirosin and gentamicin B. From Klebsiella pneumoniae.
   6144..6302    +  CDS            ble (fragment): BLE_KLEPN - Experimental evidence at protein level: Swiss-Prot protein existence level 1. Binding protein with a strong affinity to the bleomycin family of antibiotics. Binds to CL990; an antimitotic-antibiotic compound. From Klebsiella pneumoniae.
   6297..6418    +  polyA_signal   SV40 poly(A) signal: SV40 polyadenylation signal
   6491..6507    -  protein_bind   lac operator: The lac repressor binds to the lac operator to inhibit transcription in E. coli. This inhibition can be relieved by adding lactose or isopropyl-β-D-thiogalactopyranoside (IPTG). lac repressor encoded by lacI
   6515..6545    -  promoter       lac promoter: promoter for the E. coli lac operon
   6560..6581    -  protein_bind   CAP binding site: CAP binding activates transcription in the presence of cAMP. E. coli catabolite activator protein
   6594..6686    -  CDS            lacI (fragment): lac repressor; lacI; The lac repressor binds to the lac operator to inhibit transcription in E. coli. This inhibition can be relieved by adding lactose or isopropyl-β-D-thiogalactopyranoside (IPTG).
   6869..7454    -  rep_origin     ori: high-copy-number ColE1/pMB1/pBR322/pUC origin of replication
   7625..8485    -  CDS            AmpR: β-lactamase; bla; confers resistance to ampicillin, carbenicillin, and related antibiotics
   8486..8590    -  promoter       AmpR promoter: bla
