[The description below was written by a language model from this plasmid's Addgene catalogue record, the feature table of its GenBank file and pLannotate feature annotations shown in this document.]
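Description:
K44A HA-dynamin 1 pcDNA3.1 is a mammalian expression plasmid built on the pcDNA3.1 backbone that carries human dynamin 1 (the "ba" splice form, per the insert name) with a K44A substitution and an N-terminal HA epitope tag (listed as a variant of HA). The insert was placed between BamHI and HindIII sites, both of which remain intact. Transcription is driven by the CMV immediate early enhancer and promoter and terminated by the bovine growth hormone polyadenylation signal. A T7 promoter lies between the CMV promoter and the coding sequence, which would allow in vitro transcription or serve as a sequencing primer site. The partial GenBank record held for this plasmid covers only a short 757-nt stretch, annotating the T7 promoter and a downstream Kozak consensus for translation initiation.

The catalogue's Entrez link points to DNM1L (DRP1), but the feature annotation of the full 8,621-nt sequence identifies the coding region as DNM1, consistent with the plasmid name, so the gene link appears to be a mismatch. Several short hits in the automated table (an HIV-1 LTR fragment, an AAVS1 homology arm fragment, partial ble and lacI) are small fragments and probably not functional elements.

The plasmid replicates in E. coli at high copy from a ColE1/pUC-type origin with ampicillin selection, and it also contains an f1 origin. An SV40 promoter-driven neomycin phosphotransferase cassette with an SV40 poly(A) signal permits G418 selection of stably transfected mammalian cells. Lysine 44 lies in the GTP-binding region of dynamin, and the K44A mutant is widely used as a dominant-negative inhibitor of dynamin-dependent endocytosis, although the record itself does not state a purpose. The HA tag allows detection of the expressed protein.
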