Addgene plasmid #34683: K44A HA-dynamin 1 pcDNA3.1
Depositing lab: Sandra Schmid.
Backbone
  Vector backbone: pcDNA3.1
  Vector type: Mammalian Expression
Growth in bacteria
  Bacterial resistance: Ampicillin, 100 μg/mL
  Growth temperature: 37°C
  Growth strain: DH5alpha
  Copy number: High Copy
Gene/Insert
  Gene/Insert name: dynamin 1ba
  Species: H. sapiens (human)
  Mutation: K44A
  Entrez Gene: DNM1L (a.k.a. DLP1, DRP1, DVLP, DYMPLE, EMPF, EMPF1, HDYNIV, OPA5)
  Tag / fusion protein: HA (variant) (N terminal on insert)
  Cloning method: Restriction Enzyme; 5′ cloning site BamHI (not destroyed); 3′ cloning site HindIII (not destroyed)
  Sequencing primers: 5′ none
Terms and licenses: Academic/Nonprofit Terms; Industry Terms: Not Available to Industry
How to cite: K44A HA-dynamin 1 pcDNA3.1 was a gift from Sandra Schmid (Addgene plasmid # 34683 ; http://n2t.net/addgene:34683 ; RRID:Addgene_34683)
