LOCUS       Exported 757 bp ds-DNA linear SYN 06-JUN-2021
DEFINITION  synthetic linear DNA
ACCESSION   .
VERSION     .
KEYWORDS    K44A HA-dynamin 1 pcDNA3.1
SOURCE      synthetic DNA construct
  ORGANISM  synthetic DNA construct
REFERENCE   1 (bases 1 to 757)
  TITLE     wt HA-dynamin 1
  JOURNAL   Unpublished
REFERENCE   2 (bases 1 to 757)
  AUTHORS   .
  TITLE     Direct Submission
  JOURNAL   Exported Jun 6, 2021 from SnapGene Server 1.1.58
            http://www.snapgene.com
FEATURES             Location/Qualifiers
     source          1..757
                     /organism="synthetic DNA construct"
                     /mol_type="other DNA"
     primer_bind     45..64
                     /label=T7
                     /note="T7 promoter, forward primer"
     promoter        45..63
                     /label=T7 promoter
                     /note="promoter for bacteriophage T7 RNA polymerase"
     regulatory      172..181
                     /regulatory_class="other"
                     /note="vertebrate consensus sequence for strong initiation
                     of translation (Kozak, 1987)"
ORIGIN
        1 tctctggcta ctagagaacc cactgcttac tggcttatcg aaattaatac gactcactat
       61 agggagaccc aagctggcta gcgtttaaac gggccctcta gactcgagcg gccgccactg
      121 tgctggatat ctgcagaatt ccaccacact ggactagtgg atccaggagc cgccgccatg
      181 gagtatgatg ttcctgatta tgctcatatg ggcaaccgcg gcatggaaga tctcatcccg
      241 ctggtcaacc ggctgcaaga cgccttctct gccatcggcc agaacgcgga cctcgacctg
      301 ccgcagatcg ctgtggtggg cggccagagc gccggcgcga gctcggtgct cgagaatttc
      361 gtaggcaggg acttcttgcc tcgaggatct ggcattgtta cccgacgtcc cctggtcttg
      421 cagctggtca atgcaaccac agaatatgcc gagttcctgc actgcaaggg aaagaaattc
      481 accgacttcg aggaggtgcg ccttgagatc gaggccgaga ccgacagggt caccggcacc
      541 aacaagggca tctcgccggt gcctatcaac ctccgcgtct actcgccgca cgtgctgaac
      601 ctgaccctgg tggacctgcc cggaatgacc aaggtcccgg tgggggacca acctcccgac
      661 atcgagttcc agatccgaga catgcttatg cagtttgtca ccaaggagaa ctgcctcatc
      721 ctggccgtgt cccccgccaa ctctgacctg gccaaat
//
